Addgene plasmid #45632: pCRII-Topo Ptn in situ probe
Depositing lab: Jeffrey Macklis. Depositing organization: Harvard University. Publication: Novel subtype-specific genes identify distinct subpopulations of callosal projection neurons. Molyneaux BJ, Arlotta P, Fame RM, MacDonald JL, MacQuarrie KL, Macklis JD. J Neurosci. 2009 Sep 30;29(39):12343-54. doi: 10.1523/JNEUROSCI.6108-08.2009. PubMed 19793993.
Backbone
  Vector backbone: pCRII-Topo
  Backbone manufacturer: Invitrogen
  Backbone size w/o insert (bp): 4000
  Total vector size (bp): 4600
  Vector type: in situ
Growth in bacteria
  Bacterial resistance: Ampicillin, 100 μg/mL
  Growth temperature: 37°C
  Growth strain: DH5alpha
  Copy number: Unknown
Gene/Insert
  Gene/Insert name: Ptn in situ probe (alt names: Ptn; pleiotrophin)
  Species: M. musculus (mouse)
  Insert size (bp): 590
  Mutation: fragment contains bp# 1241-1830 of NM_008973
  GenBank ID: NM_008973
  Entrez Gene: Ptn (a.k.a. HARP, HB-GAM, HBBM, HBBN, HBGF-8, HBNF, OSF, Osf-1, Osf1)
  Cloning method: TOPO Cloning
  Sequencing primers: 5′ M13 Rev, Sp6; 3′ T7, M13 Forward
Terms and licenses: Academic/Nonprofit Terms; Industry Terms: Not Available to Industry
Depositor comments: The Ptn fragment was amplified by RT-PCR using the following primer pair: GCCTACCCGTCCAAATATCC GCCAGTTCTGGTCTTCAAGG For in vitro transcription, use the NotI restriction digest and SP6 promoter for sense probe generation and the HindIII restriction digest and T7 promoter for antisense probe generation. Please note that Addgene's sequencing results match bp# 1241-1830 of NM_008973, not bp# 1238-1827 as indicated on plasmid map. The plasmid functions as described in the associated publication.
How to cite: pCRII-Topo Ptn in situ probe was a gift from Jeffrey Macklis (Addgene plasmid # 45632 ; http://n2t.net/addgene:45632 ; RRID:Addgene_45632)
