[The description below was written by a language model from this plasmid's Addgene catalogue record.]
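Description:
pCRII-Topo Ptn in situ probe is a bacterial cloning plasmid that serves as a template for making riboprobes against mouse pleiotrophin (Ptn) mRNA. It is built on the commercial pCRII-TOPO backbone (about 4 kb), into which a roughly 590 bp RT-PCR product was inserted by TOPO cloning, giving a total size of about 4.6 kb. The plasmid is propagated in standard E. coli cloning strains under ampicillin selection. The record lists copy number as unknown and includes no feature table, so the origin of replication and any other backbone elements are not documented here.

The insert is a fragment of the mouse Ptn transcript, corresponding to nucleotides 1241–1830 of the reference mRNA. The depositor notes that repository sequencing supports these coordinates rather than the slightly shifted ones shown on the original plasmid map. It is a partial cDNA segment intended for hybridization, not for protein expression, and no eukaryotic promoter or tag is described. The cloning site is flanked by opposing SP6 and T7 phage RNA polymerase promoters, alongside M13 forward and reverse primer sites used for sequencing. This arrangement allows either strand to be produced by run-off in vitro transcription once the plasmid has been linearized on the far side of the insert. According to the depositor, cutting with NotI and transcribing from SP6 gives the sense (control) probe, while cutting with HindIII and transcribing from T7 gives the antisense probe that detects Ptn mRNA.

The construct was used for in situ hybridization in a study identifying subtype-specific genes that distinguish subpopulations of callosal projection neurons in the mouse cortex.
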