>Addgene plasmid #45632 | pCRII-Topo Ptn in situ probe | addgene partial sequence | sequence record 64770 | M13pUC-rev 5'-AGCGGATAACAATTTCACACAGG-3'
AGCTATTTAGGTGACACTATAGAATACTCAAGCTATGCATCAAGCTTGGTACCGAGCTCGGATCCACTAG
TAACGGCCGCCAGTGTGCTGGAATTCGCCCTTGCCTACCCGTCCAAATATCCCGCCAAGGAAGCCCCAGA
GCACAAGAAAACCCAAAGTGGAGAGAGGGGAAGAAAGAAAGCACTGAGTCATCCATCCAGAAGGGGGGAG
AGCAGAGCGCAGCCGCCCAGGCAGGAGCATCAGCCAGCGATACCTGGAGTCTGCAGAAACCTCGCCCGCA
CTTTGCAACAAAGGCAGCCAGCTAGTCAGCGAGGACCTCTGCAAGCCAAAAAATGTCGTCCCAGCAATAT
CAGCAGCAACGTAGAAAATTTGCAGCTGCCTTCCTGGCATTGATTTTCATCTTGGCAGCTGTGGACACTG
CTGAGGCCGGGAAGAAAGAGAAACCTGAAAAAAAGGTGAAAAAGTCTGACTGTGGAGAATGGCAGTGGAG
TGTGTGCGTGCCTACCAGCGGGGACTGTGGATTGGGCACCCGGGAGGGCACTCGCACTGGCGCCGAGTGC
AAACAGACCATGAAGACTCAGAGATGTAAGATCCCTTGCAACTGGAAGAAGCAGTTTGGAGCTGAGTGCA
AGTACCAGTTCCAGGCTTGGGGAGAATGTGACCTCAATACCGCCTTGAAGACCAGAACTGGCCAAGGGCG
AATTCTGCAGATATCCATCACACTGGCGGCCGCTCGAGCATGCATCTAGAGGGCCCAATTCGCCCTATAG
TGAGTCGTATTACAATTCACTGGCCGTCGTTTTACAACGTCGTGACTGGGAAAA
